Addgene plasmid #239145: TR8_P3H06_pogzl
Purpose: riboprobes (SP6 or T3) and dsRNA (T7)
Depositing lab: Phillip Newmark. Depositing organization: Morgridge Institute for Research. Publication: Region-specific regulation of stem cell-driven regeneration in tapeworms. Rozario T, Quinn EB, Wang J, Davis RE, Newmark PA. eLife. 2019 Sep 24;8. pii: 48958. doi: 10.7554/eLife.48958. PubMed 31549962.
Backbone
  Vector backbone: pJC53.2
  Vector type: RNAi ; riboprobe synthesis
Growth in bacteria
  Bacterial resistance: Ampicillin and Kanamycin, 100 & 50 μg/mL
  Growth temperature: 37°C
  Growth strain: DH5alpha
  Copy number: High Copy
Gene/Insert
  Gene/Insert name: pogzl (alt names: GHNR01002432.1; HD_tophat_00423)
  Species: Hymenolepis diminuta
  Cloning method: Other
Terms and licenses: Academic/Nonprofit Terms; Industry Terms: Not Available to Industry
Depositor comments: contig listed under transcriptome: GHNR00000000.1
How to cite: TR8_P3H06_pogzl was a gift from Phillip Newmark (Addgene plasmid # 239145 ; http://n2t.net/addgene:239145 ; RRID:Addgene_239145)
