[The description below was written by a language model from this plasmid's Addgene catalogue record and pLannotate feature annotations shown in this document.]
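Description:
TR8_P3H06_pogzl is a small (about 3.9 kb) bacterial plasmid built on the pJC53.2 backbone, a vector designed for in vitro transcription of both riboprobes and double-stranded RNA from a single cloned cDNA fragment. It carries a fragment of pogzl from the rat tapeworm Hymenolepis diminuta, corresponding to a contig in the depositors' transcriptome assembly. The feature table does not annotate the insert itself, but it must lie in the roughly 680 nt interval between the inner phage promoters. The record does not state exactly which part of the transcript is represented, or its orientation.

The cloning site is framed by a nested, convergent promoter arrangement. On one side a T7 promoter is followed by a T3 promoter, and on the other a T7 promoter is followed by an SP6 promoter, all pointing inward. T7 terminators sit outside each T7 promoter, so that a transcript initiated from one T7 promoter reads through the insert and stops at the terminator on the far side. Transcription with T7 polymerase therefore yields both strands, which can anneal to form dsRNA for RNAi. T3 or SP6 polymerase each produce a single strand, giving sense or antisense riboprobes for in situ hybridization, depending on insert orientation.

The plasmid is propagated in E. coli from a high-copy ColE1/pUC-type origin. It carries two selectable markers, β-lactamase for ampicillin resistance and the Tn5-derived neo (nptII) gene for kanamycin resistance. The Tn5 transposase and M13 origin fragments annotated next to neo look like non-functional backbone remnants. According to the record, the construct is used for gene expression and knockdown studies of stem cell-driven regeneration in tapeworms.
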