Features (pLannotate 1.2.2; 12 found; start..end, strand, type, name):
      2..49      -  terminator     T7 terminator: transcription terminator for bacteriophage T7 RNA polymerase
     63..81      +  promoter       T7 promoter: promoter for bacteriophage T7 RNA polymerase
     85..103     +  promoter       T3 promoter: promoter for bacteriophage T3 RNA polymerase
    784..802     -  promoter       SP6 promoter: promoter for bacteriophage SP6 RNA polymerase
    806..824     -  promoter       T7 promoter: promoter for bacteriophage T7 RNA polymerase
    838..885     +  terminator     T7 terminator: transcription terminator for bacteriophage T7 RNA polymerase
   1068..1656    -  rep_origin     ori: high-copy-number ColE1/pMB1/pBR322/pUC origin of replication
   1827..2687    -  CDS            AmpR: β-lactamase; bla; confers resistance to ampicillin, carbenicillin, and related antibiotics
   2688..2704    -  promoter       AmpR promoter (fragment): bla
   2708..3499    -  CDS            neo: KKA2_KLEPN - Also known as kan, nptII. Experimental evidence at protein level: Swiss-Prot protein existence level 1. Resistance to kanamycin, neomycin, paromomycin, ribostamycin, butirosin and gentamicin B. From Klebsiella pneumoniae.
   3531..3830    -  CDS            tnpA (fragment): TN5P_ECOLX - Also known as tnp. Experimental evidence at protein level: Swiss-Prot protein existence level 1. Mediates transposition of transposon Tn5 by a 'cut and paste' mechanism. First, the monomeric transposase binds the 19 bp inverted DNA repeats flanking the transposon. Then, dimerization of the DNA- bound transposase creates a synaptic DNA complex. After nicking of the first DNA strand, excision of the transposon proceeds through a series of intermediates. The transposase then mediates the insertion of the transposon at a new site by strand transfer. The activity of the wild- type tran
   3833..3899    -  rep_origin     M13 ori (fragment): M13 bacteriophage origin of replication; arrow indicates direction of (+) strand synthesis
>Addgene plasmid #239145 | TR8_P3H06_pogzl | addgene full sequence | sequence record 483067 | Addgene NGS Result
TCAAAAAACCCCTCAAGACCCGTTTAGAGGCCCCAAGGGGTTATGCTAGGCGCGCCGGATCCTAATACGA
CTCACTATAGGGAGAATTAACCCTCACTAAAGGGAGACCTTGACGATTTTCGAAACCAACAAGACTGATG
GTACTGAAGGAACCCAGTTCTCAGCATCTGGTTTCTCCTGTCGGATCTGTGGAAAAGAGGCAGCTAGTGA
TCTGGCACTTGCACATCATCTACAGTCCACACATCGTCAACGTGAAATGCCCTATGTGTGTCGCATCTGC
CTTTTCCGTTCCTCTCTCTATGAGGATGCTCTGGAGCATTTCAAAAAAGTCCACAATGGTTCAAATCATT
TACTCTGTTTCTACTGCCTTAGATACTTCACTCCTACTGACGCACGTGTTCCTGGTATCCCCTTGACCTC
CCCTACTGGCACATCTGGAGGTGCCGTTAGCACCGCAGGTTTAGGAGCTGGTGTGGGACAAACGCAGGTG
TATCTGCAGCACTTGAGAATGCATCAGGTTCAGCATCAACTCCGACGCTGTCCATCATGTCGCTTGAACT
TTACAAACAAATCGGACTACCAGGTGCATCGGCGGTTGGACCATAAGGCGGGTAGCAGCTGTAGTGCAGC
GGCTGCGGAACAACACCTGAAGGAACTTCAACGGCAACAGCAACAAGTTGAAGAGCAGGCTCAAATGCAT
GAACAAGGAGAGGAGCAGGAACAAATTATTGAGCATATGGATGAACATGCTCATGAGCAGCCACAGCATA
ACATAAGGTCACTTCTATAGTGTCACCTAAATCTCCCTATAGTGAGTCGTATTAGGATCCGGCGCGCCTA
GCATAACCCCTTGGGGCCTCTAAACGGGTCTTGAGGGGTTTTTTGACGCGTGCTTCCTCGCTCACTGACT
CGCTGCGCTCGGTCGTTCGGCTGCGGCGAGCGGTATCAGCTCACTCAAAGGCGGTAATACGGTTATCCAC
AGAATCAGGGGATAACGCAGGAAAGAACATGTGAGCAAAAGGCCAGCAAAAGGCCAGGAACCGTAAAAAG
GCCGCGTTGCTGGCGTTTTTCCATAGGCTCCGCCCCCCTGACGAGCATCACAAAAATCGACGCTCAAGTC
AGAGGTGGCGAAACCCGACAGGACTATAAAGATACCAGGCGTTTCCCCCTGGAAGCTCCCTCGTGCGCTC
TCCTGTTCCGACCCTGCCGCTTACCGGATACCTGTCCGCCTTTCTCCCTTCGGGAAGCGTGGCGCTTTCT
CATAGCTCACGCTGTAGGTATCTCAGTTCGGTGTAGGTCGTTCGCTCCAAGCTGGGCTGTGTGCACGAAC
CCCCCGTTCAGCCCGACCGCTGCGCCTTATCCGGTAACTATCGTCTTGAGTCCAACCCGGTAAGACACGA
CTTATCGCCACTGGCAGCAGCCACTGGTAACAGGATTAGCAGAGCGAGGTATGTAGGCGGTGCTACAGAG
TTCTTGAAGTGGTGGCCTAACTACGGCTACACTAGAAGAACAGTATTTGGTATCTGCGCTCTGCTGAAGC
CAGTTACCTTCGGAAAAAGAGTTGGTAGCTCTTGATCCGGCAAACAAACCACCGCTGGTAGCGGTGGTTT
TTTTGTTTGCAAGCAGCAGATTACGCGCAGAAAAAAAGGATCTCAAGAAGATCCTTTGATCTTTTCTACG
GGGTCTGACGCTCAGTGGAACGAAAACTCACGTTAAGGGATTTTGGTCATGAGATTATCAAAAAGGATCT
TCACCTAGATCCTTTTAAATTAAAAATGAAGTTTTAAATCAATCTAAAGTATATATGAGTAAACTTGGTC
TGACAGTTACCAATGCTTAATCAGTGAGGCACCTATCTCAGCGATCTGTCTATTTCGTTCATCCATAGTT
GCCTGGCTCCCCGTCGTGTAGATAACTACGATACGGGAGGGCTTACCATCTGGCCCCAGTGCTGCAATGA
TACCGCGAGACCCACGCTCACCGGCTCCAGATTTATCAGCAATAAACCAGCCAGCCGGAAGGGCCGAGCG
CAGAAGTGGTCCTGCAACTTTATCCGCCTCCATCCAGTCTATTAATTGTTGCCGGGAAGCTAGAGTAAGT
AGTTCGCCAGTTAATAGTTTGCGCAACGTTGTTGCCATTGCTACAGGCATCGTGGTGTCACGCTCGTCGT
TTGGTATGGCTTCATTCAGCTCCGGTTCCCAACGATCAAGGCGAGTTACATGATCCCCCATGTTGTGCAA
AAAAGCGGTTAGCTCCTTCGGTCCTCCGATCGTTGTCAGAAGTAAGTTGGCCGCAGTGTTATCACTCATG
GTTATGGCAGCACTGCATAATTCTCTTACTGTCATGCCATCCGTAAGATGCTTTTCTGTGACTGGTGAGT
ACTCAACCAAGTCATTCTGAGAATAGTGTATGCGGCGACCGAGTTGCTCTTGCCCGGCGTCAATACGGGA
TAATACCGCGCCACATAGCAGAACTTTAAAAGTGCTCATCATTGGAAAACGTTCTTCGGGGCGAAAACTC
TCAAGGATCTTACCGCTGTTGAGATCCAGTTCGATGTAACCCACTCGTGCACCCAACTGATCTTCAGCAT
CTTTTACTTTCACCAGCGTTTCTGGGTGAGCAAAAACAGGAAGGCAAAATGCCGCAAAAAAGGGAATAAG
GGCGACACGGAAATGTTGAATACTCATACTCTTCCTTTTTCAATTCAGAAGAACTCGTCAAGAAGGCGAT
AGAAGGCGATGCGCTGCGAATCGGGAGCGGCGATACCGTAAAGCACGAGGAAGCGGTCAGCCCATTCGCC
GCCAAGCTCTTCAGCAATATCACGGGTAGCCAACGCTATGTCCTGATAGCGGTCCGCCACACCCAGCCGG
CCACAGTCGATGAATCCAGAAAAGCGGCCATTTTCCACCATGATATTCGGCAAGCAGGCATCGCCATGGG
TCACGACGAGATCCTCGCCGTCGGGCATGCGCGCCTTGAGCCTGGCGAACAGTTCGGCTGGCGCGAGCCC
CTGATGCTCTTCGTCCAGATCATCCTGATCGACAAGACCGGCTTCCATCCGAGTACGTGCTCGCTCGATG
CGATGTTTCGCTTGGTGGTCGAATGGGCAGGTAGCCGGATCAAGCGTATGCAGCCGCCGCATTGCATCAG
CCATGATGGATACTTTCTCGGCAGGAGCAAGGTGGGATGACAGGAGATCCTGCCCCGGCACTTCGCCCAA
TAGCAGCCAGTCCCTTCCCGCTTCAGTGACAACGTCGAGCACAGCTGCGCAAGGAACGCCCGTCGTGGCC
AGCCACGATAGCCGCGCTGCCTCGTCCTGCAGTTCATTCAGGGCACCGGACAGGTCGGTCTTGACAAAAA
GAACCGGGCGCCCCTGCGCTGACAGCCGGAACACGGCGGCATCAGAGCAGCCGATTGTCTGTTGTGCCCA
GTCATAGCCGAATAGCCTCTCCACCCAAGCGGCCGGAGAACCTGCGTGCAATCCATCTTGTTCAATCATG
CGAAACGATCCTCATCCTGTCTCTTGATCAGATCTTGATCCCCTGCGCCATCAGATCATTGGCGGCAAGA
AAGCCATCCAGTTTACTTTGCAGGGCTTCCCAACCTTACCAGAGGGCGCCCCAGCTGGCAATTCCGGTTC
GCTTGCTGTCCATAAAACCGCCCAGTCTAGCTATCGCCATGTAAGCCCACTGCAAGCTACCTGCTTTCTC
TTTGCGCTTGCGTTTTCCCTTGTCCAGATAGCCCAGTAGCTGACATTCATCCGGGGTCAGCACCGTTTCT
GCGGACTGGCTTTCTACGTGTTCCGCTTCCTTTAGCAGCCCTTGCGCCCTGAATTTTGTTAAAATTCGCG
TTAAATTTTTGTTAAATCAGCTCATTTTTTAACCAATAGGCCGAAATCGACGCG
