>Addgene plasmid #239145 | TR8_P3H06_pogzl | depositor partial sequence | sequence record 469735 | HD_tophat_00423
TGAAGTCCTTAGTGGAAAGTCGGTCGGTTATATTCAAAGAAAAATCAAAGATTACATTTTAAATTTAATT
TTAAAGTATAATTTATTTGGCAAACTCTAACAATTTAACAAAGCAAGTCTAACATTGACACAAATTAAAT
TAAACAGATGGCATACTTTTAATGCGCTATCATCCACCAACTTGATTTAGACGTTTAATAATGTTGAGGC
ATGAAAATCGATCAAAAGTTTTTCGCACACTTGCGATGTTGTGCGAGTCTGAGTCTTTATCAGATGCCCA
GTTAAAGGCTTACCAAACTCGCCTTCAGTACGTTGTTATTCGTTTGTAATTTCTTAGAGAATATCGTACT
TATTTAGAGGCAGTGAGCCGACTAGCCAATTGTGGAAATGTTTGCATCACAGAAGAGGCTGTTATGATTG
GTGACAACGGTCTTCTTACCGGAGAGTCACTCAACGCTTTACAACATGCTGGAGCTATATCGGTTTATAA
TACGTTGCAACAGAACAATTGGGAATATCCTGTTCCAGAAGGTTTGTTACTTTTCCTCCTTTGCTCAATT
TCTGTAGAGGGTGAAGTTGCGGTTTTGAAAACTCATACAACTGTCCCCGATGACTTTTTGGATTCTGAGA
AACCAATAAGATCAGACTGGCCCTCTGTCTTTGTCTCCGAGTGTTTCGTAGAGGGTGAAAAAGCGAAGCT
CCATGGGTCGGCTCGTCCACTTCGCACCTTCCTTCCTCCAAGCATTGTTTTCAGAAGTGCAGCTGATATG
GATGATGATTTACCGGAGCCTGAATTACCGGCTTCAAGCGCACTTGGACCAGAAACTGGTCTTGAAATTG
TCTCAATAAATGATGGCCTCGCCATTAGAAAGACAAGAGAAAGTGATGGGACTGTTGAGTGTGTTCCCAT
CGACGAGTACTACTACGGCCGCCAGGACGGTAGTAAAGATTACGCTGAGGACAAAGCCGAGTTTCGCTTC
AAATGTGCCGTCTGTCAACTCATGTTCTACAACAACATCAAACTCATGCATCACATTATGGGTCATGTCG
ATGAAGGCATTCAAGCCCTAATTGGTTTTACTCTCAATCAATGTCGAATTTGCAACCAGGCCTTTGCTAA
TGCGTTTCTCCTTCGTGCTCATATGGAGAAGGACCATGGTGGTGCGACGATTTTCGAAACCAACAAGACT
GATGGTACTGAAGGAACCCAGTTCTCAGCATCTGGTTTCTCCTGTCGGATCTGTGGAAAAGAGGCAGCTA
GTGATCTGGCACTTGCACATCATCTACAGTCCACACATCGTCAACGTGAAATGCCCTATGTGTGTCGCAT
CTGCCTTTTCCGTTCCTCTCTCTATGAGGATGCTCTGGAGCATTTCAAAAAAGTCCACAATGGTTCAAAT
CATTTACTCTGTTTCTACTGCCTTAGATACTTCACTCCTACTGACGCACGTGTTCCTGGTATCCCCTTGA
CCTCCCCTACTGGCACATCTGGAGGTGCCGTTAGCACCGCAGGTTTAGGAGCTGGTGTGGGACAAACGCA
GGTGTATCTGCAGCACTTGAGAATGCATCAGGTTCAGCATCAACTCCGACGCTGTCCATCATGTCGCTTG
AACTTTACAAACAAATCGGACTACCAGGTGCATCGGCGGTTGGACCATAAGGCGGGTAGCAGCTGTAGTG
CAGCGGCTGCGGAACAACACCTGAAGGAACTTCAACGGCAACAGCAACAAGTTGAAGAGCAGGCTCAAAT
GCATGAACAAGGAGAGGAGCAGGAACAAATTATTGAGCATATGGATGAACATGCTCATGAGCAGCCACAG
CATAACATTGAAGAATACATTATGACGGCTGAATCTATAAAGAGACAGCAAGAGCGACAGGCTGCTCTAC
AAGCGGCTAAGAAGGCAGCTCAAGTTGCTCAAGCCGAAGCAGCTGAGCAGCAGAAGAAAAAGGCTGCCGC
GGCGGCGGAGGCAGCAGCGGCTGCTGAAGCAGAAGAGAATCGTGTAATTCTTCTCAATGTCCCTGAGGCG
AGTCGCACCATGGATCTCTCCTCTGTGCAGATTCCGCCTGAAGCCACCGAACTCACTTGTCTGGAATGTG
GGGAACTTCTTACATCCGACAATCATAAACAATACCTTCCTTGCTCTGCTTGTGTCTTCGCAACTTGTTG
CGCTGCTGGTTTTACCCGCCACGTACATCGGGCCCACGTCTACGCTCAGGGCACTGATAAGAGTATTGCC
TCACACACAGGCGCTCCCATGGTTCGTCCAATTGCATCATTTGATTGGATCGCTCAAACCACCGGACGAC
CCACGGATGCCAGCCAATTCCCACAAACCAATCCTGTCGATACCAGTTTTGCTTGTCCCAAGTGTGCGCT
CTCTGGTGTAGACGGAAATACTCTGGCCAGACATCTTGTTGAAGAGTGCATCATTGAGGGCGCTACACTT
CAACCTGATCCTACCATCGTTGCAGCTAGAAGACAAGCTGAAGAACAGGCTCGCTTACACCAAGAGCAAC
AGCAGCAACAACAAGATCAGATGGCTTACGAGTCTAGCGAACAAGTTAAAATGTATGCTGAAGGTCTATC
CGTGGCCGAATCTGCACAAGCCGATGCAACAGCAGCTGCTGGAGCACCTGTTTCAACCCACGAACAAACA
GTGGTCCCATTAGGAACCGCTGGAAATCTTCCATCCACAATTGATATCACTGATACTTCAGGTGAAGTAG
TCCAACGTTTAATGATTCCTGAAGAACTGCAGTTGGAGCCTGGACAAACTCTCGTTCTCATTCAAGGTGA
AGATGGCATTCCACAATTGGCAGTTATCAATCAAGCCGAATGGGATGCGACAAATCAACAACAAACGCAG
GCTGAGGACGATGCGTCAAATCTCTTGCTTTACGGAAATACTGAAGATATCGCGGAGGAAAAGGAGAATC
AAATGTAAAACGCAAATGATTGTTCGTTTGTTTGCGGAGTTTTATTCGCCTTGGATTCTTATATCCCTAA
TAATGTAATCGGATTTATACAATTTATTTATGAAAAATATTTGTTAATAAACACGTTCTTGTATAAATTT
TCGGATTATTTACTGTTTTCTGGTTTACTGTCATTTATCGATCTGAGGGTTTCCACTTGGATAAGATGGC
AAAATCCACGATATGGCAGGAAACTGGTTTATTGAAGATTATCTAGTATCAAAATCCTGCAATTTTACCA
CGACAAGATTTGGGTTATTTTTAGAAAATAGGACAGTCGATCAAACTGTTAGAACTCTAGTAGTTGACAT
GGCCATTTGCAAAGTCAGAAATCACGAGAGCGGTGCCTGCTGCTGCATATCCATTGAACACCATGTTATG
ATTAGTAGTGTTCGAGATGTGGAAGAAGGCCACCTTATCATTCTTCGGGACACAACTCGTCTGAGGTGTG
ATAGGGCAATTTATACGGTGTGGAACGTGCGGCTTATTAAACAAGGGACTAATTGCTAGGCGACCAGAAT
AAGTGCTTCGCAGATTTAATATTTACATATCGTTACAGTTAATAAGCCGACTTAATTTCTCCACGAATAT
GCTAATGAACAAACTGTACAGGCGGTAATTGTACATTTGTCTGAAAAATCCCTCTTCATCCGTTGTAATT
TTAAGCATAGGCCTTTGTTTATGTTGTAATTAGAATTCGTAACCTGGAAATTTTCGAACGAAGAACATTA
ATGACTAATTGCCTTTTTGTAAGACTGATTATACGTGATTTTTGTGATGAAATTCAAAATATGGGTATGC
TAACTTTTAAATGGATGAGTTACTGGTAAATAATTATTAGAACCTGAGTAACATAATGAAATTCCGTGCC
GATGTTTTCAAGAGCAAACCCAAGTATGAGAAGCAATGGTCTGCCATAAAAAAGGCAAGTTAATATGATA
GTAAATAAACGGTATTTGAATTAAAATGAGTAAGGAATGACCACTGAGCAAGAAGATGGAATATTCAACA
GCAAGATTATCACAGTTCGGAAAAAAATCGAGATGACTTCGATGTTGGAGCAGCTGCCGCCGATTGTGAA
GAAATGCGTTGAAGGAGACGCTGTTTCCAAACTTCTTCAGGAATTTGCATTGCCCAGGTCGGCAGATATG
CTTCAGGCAATTTAAAACCGCTCAAATAAGCCTTGATTTCTGTTGCCTTTTC
